Addgene plasmid #188021: GBH-2aG4-cmlc2BFP.3
Purpose: Cloning vector for conditional, intronic, targeted integration of a genebreak cassette optimized for zebrafish
Depositing lab: Karl Clark. Depositing organization: Mayo Foundation for Medical Education and Research.
Backbone
  Vector backbone: pKTol2-SE
  Backbone manufacturer: K.Clark
  Backbone size w/o insert (bp): 7200
  Vector type: Targetable insertional mutagen and reporter system
Growth in bacteria
  Bacterial resistance: Kanamycin, 50 μg/mL
  Growth temperature: 37°C
  Growth strain: DH5alpha
  Copy number: High Copy
Gene/Insert
  Gene/Insert name: Targeted 2aGal4VP16 protein trap; secondary marker cmlc2 BFP
  Species: D. rerio (zebrafish)
  Promoter: Endogenuous Promoter; cmlc2 promotor
  Cloning method: Restriction Enzyme; 5′ cloning site BfuaI (unknown if destroyed); 3′ cloning site BspQI (unknown if destroyed)
  Sequencing primers: 5′ SEQ-pk-F1: TGTATTACTGTTTATGTAAGCAGACA; 3′ SEQ-pk-R1: AGCGAGTCAGTGAGCGA
Terms and licenses: Academic/Nonprofit Terms; Industry Terms: Not Available to Industry
Depositor comments: This plasmid is designed to have homology domains cloned into the 5' end and 3' end. Bfuai is used to clone in the 5' homology domain, while BspQi is used to clone in the 3' homology domain.
How to cite: GBH-2aG4-cmlc2BFP.3 was a gift from Karl Clark (Addgene plasmid # 188021 ; http://n2t.net/addgene:188021 ; RRID:Addgene_188021)
