[The description below was written by a language model from this plasmid's Addgene catalogue record and pLannotate feature annotations shown in this document.]
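Description:
GBH-2aG4-cmlc2BFP.3 is a 7.2 kb cloning vector built on the pKTol2-SE backbone and described as a targetable insertional mutagen and reporter system optimized for zebrafish. It is propagated in E. coli as a high-copy plasmid with a ColE1/pUC-type origin and is selected with kanamycin through the KanR (aph(3')-Ia) gene. Remnants of a pBluescript-style cloning region (lac promoter and operator, T3 and T7 promoters, a lacZα fragment) lie upstream of the cargo. Two type IIS sites flank the cassette, BfuAI for inserting a 5′ homology domain and BspQI for a 3′ homology domain. The user adds short arms matching a chosen intron so that the cassette can be integrated at that locus. The record does not state how the genomic target is cut.

The payload is a promoterless protein trap. A P2A peptide is followed by the GAL4 DNA-binding domain fused to a VP16 activation domain. After integration it is expressed from the endogenous promoter of the trapped gene. The 2A sequence releases Gal4-VP16 from the truncated host protein, and the released activator can then drive UAS-linked reporters or effectors in the gene's native expression pattern. Splice elements are not annotated in the feature table.

Downstream, a secondary marker cassette expresses TagBFP with a bGH polyadenylation signal. The catalogue gives its promoter as the heart-specific cmlc2 promoter, which is not itself annotated, and blue heart fluorescence identifies carriers. Two reverse-oriented SV40 poly(A) signals follow. Directly repeated loxP sites bracket the whole cassette, so Cre can excise it, which accounts for the conditional behaviour. A φC31 attB site sits just outside the 3′ loxP.
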