Features (pLannotate 1.2.2; 25 found; start..end, strand, type, name):
    457..475     -  promoter       T7 Φ3.8 promoter (fragment): weak promoter for bacteriophage T7 RNA polymerase
    532..553     +  protein_bind   CAP binding site: CAP binding activates transcription in the presence of cAMP. E. coli catabolite activator protein
    568..598     +  promoter       lac promoter: promoter for the E. coli lac operon
    606..622     +  protein_bind   lac operator: The lac repressor binds to the lac operator to inhibit transcription in E. coli. This inhibition can be relieved by adding lactose or isopropyl-β-D-thiogalactopyranoside (IPTG). lac repressor encoded by lacI
    667..685     +  promoter       T3 promoter: promoter for bacteriophage T3 RNA polymerase
    701..724     +  misc_feature   MCS (fragment): pBluescript multiple cloning site
    733..751     -  promoter       T7 promoter: promoter for bacteriophage T7 RNA polymerase
    759..914     +  CDS            lacZα (fragment): LacZα fragment of β-galactosidase; lacZ fragment
    989..1022    +  protein_bind   loxP: Cre-mediated recombination occurs in the 8-bp core sequence (GCATACAT). Cre recombinase
   1198..1254    +  CDS            P2A: 2A peptide from porcine teschovirus-1 polyprotein Eukaryotic ribosomes fail to insert a peptide bond between the Gly and Pro residues, yielding separate polypeptides.
   1261..1698    +  CDS            GAL4 DNA binding domain: DNA binding domain of the GAL4 transcriptional activator; Saccharomyces cerevisiae GAL4 (truncated)
   1735..1908    +  CDS            VP16 AD (fragment): transcriptional activation domain of herpes simplex virus protein VP16 (Triezenberg et al., 1988; Cousens et al., 1989); UL48
   2570..2586    +  promoter       LEU2 promoter (fragment): S. cerevisiae LEU2
   3697..4395    +  CDS            TagBFP: TagBFP is a basic (constitutively fluorescent) blue fluorescent protein published in 2008, derived from Entacmaea quadricolor. It is reported to be a very rapidly-maturing monomer with very low acid sensitivity.
   4408..4632    +  polyA_signal   bGH poly(A) signal: bovine growth hormone polyadenylation signal
   4636..4653    +  promoter       SV40 promoter (fragment): SV40 enhancer and early promoter
   4702..4783    -  polyA_signal   SV40 poly(A) signal: SV40 polyadenylation signal
   4806..4873    -  CDS            large T antigen (fragment): large T antigen from SV40 (simian virus 40)
   4907..4988    -  polyA_signal   SV40 poly(A) signal: SV40 polyadenylation signal
   5011..5078    -  CDS            large T antigen (fragment): large T antigen from SV40 (simian virus 40)
   5137..5170    +  protein_bind   loxP: Cre-mediated recombination occurs in the 8-bp core sequence (GCATACAT). Cre recombinase
   5212..5245    -  protein_bind   attB: minimal attB site for the φC31 integrase (Groth et al., 2000) phage φC31 integrase
   5425..5443    +  promoter       T7 promoter: promoter for bacteriophage T7 RNA polymerase
   5730..6539    +  CDS            KanR: aminoglycoside phosphotransferase; aph(3')-Ia; confers resistance to kanamycin in bacteria or G418 (Geneticin®) in eukaryotes
   6682..70      +  rep_origin     ori (across the origin): high-copy-number ColE1/pMB1/pBR322/pUC origin of replication
>Addgene plasmid #188021 | GBH-2aG4-cmlc2BFP.3 | addgene full sequence | sequence record 381143 | Addgene NGS Result
CGGGTTTCGCCACCTCTGACTTGAGCGTCGATTTTTGTGATGCTCGTCAGGGGGGCGGAGCCTATGGAAA
AACGCCAGCAACGCGGCCTTTTTACGGTTCCTGGCCTTTTGCTGGCCTTTTGCTCACATGTTCTTTCCTG
CGTTATCCCCTGATTCTGTGGATAACCGTATTACCGCCTTTGAGTGAGCTGATACCGCTCGCCGCAGCCG
AACGACCGAGCGCAGCGAGTCAGTGAGCGAGGAAGCGGAACAGATTTAAATGGTACCGAGCAGAGGTGTA
AAAAGTACTCAAAAATTTTACTCAAGTGAAAGTACAAGTACTTAGGGAAAATTTTACTCAATTAAAAGTA
AAAGTATCTGGCTAGAATCTTACTTGAGTAAAAGTAAAAAAGTACTCCATTAAAATTGTACTTGAGTATT
AAGGAAGTAAAAGTAAAAGCAAGAAAGAAAACTAGAGTGGTCTCCCTTTAGTGAGGGTCAATTGATGGGA
GGCGTTCGGGCCACAGCGGACACGCAGGTGCGCAACGCAATTAATGTGAGTTAGCTCACTCATTAGGCAC
CCCAGGCTTTACACTTTATGCTTCCGGCTCGTATGTTGTGTGGAATTGTGAGCGGATAACAATTTCACAC
AGGAAACAGCTATGACCATGATTACGCCAAGCGCGCAATTAACCCTCACTAAAGGGAACAAAAGCTGGAG
GACCTCGAGGGGGGGCCCGGTACCCAATTCGCCCTATAGTGAGTCGTATTACGCGCGCTCACTGGCCGTC
GTTTTACAACGTCGTGACTGGGAAAACCCTGGCGTTACCCAACTTAATCGCCTTGCAGCACATCCCCCTT
TCGCCAGCTGGCGTAATAGCGAAGAGGCCCGCACCGATCGCCCTTCCCAACAGTTGCGCAGCCTGAATGG
CGAATGGACCTGCCACACTTCCTTGCTAGACAATGGGCCCATAACTTTAAATAATGCCAATTATTTAAAG
TTACTATCATAACTTCGTATAGCATACATTATACGAAGTTATACCTAGGCTTACCACCCACTAGCGGTCA
GACTGCAGATTGCAGCACGAAACAGGAAGCTGACTCCACATGGTCACATGCTCACTGAAGTGTTGACTTC
CCTGACAGCTGTGCACTTTCTAAACCGGTTTTCTCATTCATTTACAGCAGCCGGAATTCACCCGGGTACC
GGAAGGTGCCACGAACTTCTCTCTGTTAAAGCAAGCAGGAGACGTGGAAGAAAACCCCGGTCCTTCTAGA
AAGCTACTGTCTTCTATCGAACAAGCATGCGATATTTGCCGACTTAAAAAGCTCAAGTGCTCCAAAGAAA
AACCGAAGTGCGCCAAGTGTCTGAAGAACAACTGGGAGTGTCGCTACTCTCCCAAAACCAAAAGGTCTCC
GCTGACTAGGGCACATCTGACAGAAGTGGAATCAAGGCTAGAAAGACTGGAACAGCTATTTCTACTGATT
TTTCCTCGAGAAGACCTTGACATGATTTTGAAAATGGATTCTTTACAGGATATAAAAGCATTGTTAACAG
GATTATTTGTACAAGATAATGTGAATAAAGATGCCGTCACAGATAGATTGGCTTCAGTGGAGACTGATAT
GCCTCTAACATTGAGACAGCATAGAATAAGTGCGACATCATCATCGGAAGAGAGTAGTAACAAAGGTCAA
AGACAGTTGACTGTATCGTCGAGGTCGACCCCGGGAATACAGATCTCTCGAGCCGCCCCCCCGACCGATG
TCAGCCTGGGGGACGAGCTCCACTTAGACGGCGAGGACGTGGCGATGGCGCATGCCGACGCGCTAGACGA
TTTCGATCTGGACATGTTGGGGGACGGGGATTCCCCGGGTCCGGGATTTACCCCCCACGACTCCGCCCCC
TACGGCGCTCTGGATATGTAACTAGTAATTAAGTCTCAGCCACCGTTAACTGAACATGTCAAAACCTGTG
GAGACTGTTGAGATTTGATGTTCTGAAAAGATAAAGCCTATAAATAAAATGTTGCCCAAATTTCCTGCCT
GATGTTTTTCTTTGTCTTTGCTACATGGCTTTGCTGCTCGGATCGGCTCACTCTGTGTATGCCACGTTCA
CTTTGTACTCTCCTTCTCACGGTAGGTTTATTATTTTTAGATGTGCAGTTAGTTTCTGTGAAATAACACA
CCACACACTGATATTGTCTGTGCATTGACTTGGTGAGTGCACATTGTTTTTGATCTTGACATATTTATAT
TTGATTGATCAGGTGAACTGTGTGAATCTAAAGTGCTCCATACAGATGTTCTGCATTGAAAATATTCTCA
TTTTATTAGTGGAAGTGAGTGTATGCCACATCCAATCAATTTCAGCAAACACCCCAGTATGATTTAATGC
AAAAAAATGAAGGTATCAAACACGCATTACTACTTTGCAGTTAAATATTTAACATTTATTCCAACACGAA
AAAAAGCAGTAAATAACACTTTGACAAACACGTCAGGACATCTTATTTTTGTCACCCTCACAGGCAATTT
AGTATAATATATTATATATATATATATATCATATAATAATATTCAGTATAATATATATATATATATCATA
TTATAATATTCAGTATAATATAAAACACAAACACATATATGTATAATATAATATAACATTTTTATTTATT
GAGATGCCTCTATGGACCGTGTTATAAGAAGTAAAGATCAGGAGAAGTAAACATGAAGTGTAATTATGAA
TACTGATGTTAAATTAAGCTATGATGAGTTTTCACTGTTAATTTACCATCTCAATTAAATGTTGATGCCT
CCATGACCAAGTTAAGCAGATGAGACTGAGGACAACTGTAGAAGACAAGATGTTCACTTTGCTGAATATA
GCTGGCTTGACAGTTATCTATGACTCTATAAATATATATATATTTTTTTTTTTATAAAATGATTTATTTA
TAACTATATATCCATTTCTCAGACAGGTGCTTCATATCCCTCACTCCCGTAGCTGTCCATGCTGGATCTG
TCCCCGTTGTTTTTAAAAAGCTAAATAAGTTATTAACATGACTGCATCCAGCGAGCCAAACCTGTCTGGT
GTACAGCTACCAGAGAAGCTTGAGATCCTAGTCACCGGCGGCATTCATCCATCCTTTTCATCCCTCAAAT
CTCTCATTCACGTCCCCCTCCCCATCTGCACACTTTATCTCATTTTCCACCCTGCTGGAATCTGAGCACT
TGTGCAGTTATCAGGGCTCCTGTATTTAGGAGGCTCTGGGTGTCCATGTAGGGGACGAACAGAAACACTG
CAGACCTTTATAGAAGAACAAATGATAAGAGTCCTCATACATAAAGACTCCATTAGAAACGTCAGTGACC
CAGGAGCCCAGACCAACAGCAAAGCAGACAGTGAAGGATCCACAGCCTGACTAACTCGACAAACCCCCCC
AAACCTAAGGTGAGTTGATCTTTAAGCTTTTTACATTTTCAGCTCGCATATATCAATTCGCGCGCATTGT
CACACTAGCACCCACTAGCGGTCAGACTGCAGATTGCAGCACGAAACAGGAAGCTGACTCCACATGGTCA
CATGCTCACTGAAGTGTTGACTTCCCTGACAGCTGTGCACTTTCTAAACCGGTTTTCTCATTCATTTACA
GTTCAGCCGGAATTCACCTCGAGACCATGGCTCCAAAGAAGAAGCGTAAGGTAACCATGAGCGAGCTGAT
TAAGGAGAACATGCACATGAAGCTGTACATGGAGGGCACCGTGGACAACCATCACTTCAAGTGCACATCC
GAGGGCGAAGGCAAGCCCTACGAGGGCACCCAGACCATGAGAATCAAGGTGGTCGAGGGCGGCCCTCTCC
CCTTCGCCTTCGACATCCTGGCTACTAGCTTCCTCTACGGCAGCAAGACCTTCATCAACCACACCCAGGG
CATCCCCGACTTCTTCAAGCAGTCCTTCCCTGAGGGCTTCACATGGGAGAGAGTCACCACATACGAAGAC
GGGGGCGTGCTGACCGCTACCCAGGACACCAGCCTCCAGGACGGCTGCCTCATCTACAACGTCAAGATCA
GAGGGGTGAACTTCACATCCAACGGCCCTGTGATGCAGAAGAAAACACTCGGCTGGGAGGCCTTCACCGA
GACGCTGTACCCCGCTGACGGCGGCCTGGAAGGCAGAAACGACATGGCCCTGAAGCTCGTGGGCGGGAGC
CATCTGATCGCAAACATCAAGACCACATATAGATCCAAGAAACCCGCTAAGAACCTCAAGATGCCTGGCG
TCTACTATGTGGACTACAGACTGGAAAGAATCAAGGAGGCCAACAACGAGACCTACGTCGAGCAGCACGA
GGTGGCAGTGGCCAGATACTGCGACCTCCCTAGCAAACTGGGGCACAAGCTCAATTAAAGCTGAGATCTG
TGCCTTCTAGTTGCCAGCCATCTGTTGTTTGCCCCTCCCCCGTGCCTTCCTTGACCCTGGAAGGTGCCAC
TCCCACTGTCCTTTCCTAATAAAATGAGGAAATTGCATCGCATTGTCTGAGTAGGTGTCATTCTATTCTG
GGGGGTGGGGTGGGGCAGGACAGCAAGGGGGAGGATTGGGAAGACAATAGCAGGCATGCTGGGGATGCGG
TGGGCTCTATGGCTTCTGAGGCGGAAAGAACCAAAGGGCGAATTAATTCATTGATGAGTTTGGACAAACC
ACAACTAGAATGCAGTGAAAAAAATGCTTTATTTGTGAAATTTGTGATGCTATTGCTTTATTTGTAACCA
TTATAAGCTGCAATAAACAAGTTAACAACAACAATTGCATTCATTTTATGTTTCAGGTTCAGGGGGAGGT
GTGGGAGGTTTTTTAAAGCAAGTAAAACCTCTACAAATGTGGTCATTGATGAGTTTGGACAAACCACAAC
TAGAATGCAGTGAAAAAAATGCTTTATTTGTGAAATTTGTGATGCTATTGCTTTATTTGTAACCATTATA
AGCTGCAATAAACAAGTTAACAACAACAATTGCATTCATTTTATGTTTCAGGTTCAGGGGGAGGTGTGGG
AGGTTTTTTAAAGCAAGTAAAACCTCTACAAATGTGGTCATTCAGATCAATTAACCCTCACCCGGGCTAG
CGATGCATGGGAGCTCAAGACGTCTGATAACTTCGTATAGCATACATTATACGAAGTTATCTACCTAACT
TTAAATAATGCCAATTATTTAAAGTTACTTCCGCGCCCGGGGAGCCCAAGGGCACGCCCTGGCACCTGAC
GTACGTTGTCTAGCAAGGAAGTGAAGAGCTATCCGGATATATATGTATGTTATCATAACTGTACTGGCTA
TGTCAGGTGGTAATGACTGTAACGTTACGTTACTCGTTGTAGGCACGACATTGAATATGCTCTTCTCCGC
TGTGGCCCGAACGCCTCCCGCTAGCGATGGGATCTAATACGACTCACTATAGGGAGACCAAGGGAAAATA
GAATGAAGTGATCTCCAAAAAATAAGTACTTTTTGACTGTAAATAAAATTGTAAGGAGTAAAAAGTACTT
TTTTTTCTAAAAAAATGTAATTAAGTAAAAGTAAAAGTATTGATTTTTAATTGTACTCAAGTAAAGTAAA
AATCCCCAAAAATAATACTTAAGTACAGTAATCAAGTAAAATTACTCAAGTACTTTACACCTCTGGGATC
CAGCTGCATCATGAACAATAAAACTGTCTGCTTACATAAACAGTAATACAAGGGGTGTTATGAGCCATAT
TCAACGGGAAACGTCGAGGCCGCGATTAAATTCCAACATGGATGCTGATTTATATGGGTATAAATGGGCT
CGCGATAATGTCGGGCAATCAGGTGCGACAATCTATCGCTTGTATGGGAAGCCCGATGCGCCAGAGTTGT
TTCTGAAACATGGCAAAGGTAGCGTTGCCAATGATGTTACAGATGAGATGGTCAGACTAAACTGGCTGAC
GGAATTTATGCCTCTTCCGACCATCAAGCATTTTATCCGTACTCCTGATGATGCATGGTTACTCACCACT
GCGATCCCCGGAAAAACAGCATTCCAGGTATTAGAAGAATATCCTGATTCAGGTGAAAATATTGTTGATG
CGCTGGCAGTGTTCCTGCGCCGGTTGCATTCGATTCCTGTTTGTAATTGTCCTTTTAACAGCGATCGCGT
ATTTCGTCTCGCTCAGGCGCAATCACGAATGAATAACGGTTTGGTTGATGCGAGTGATTTTGATGACGAG
CGTAATGGCTGGCCTGTTGAACAAGTCTGGAAAGAAATGCATAAACTTTTGCCATTCTCACCGGATTCAG
TCGTCACTCATGGTGATTTCTCACTTGATAACCTTATTTTTGACGAGGGGAAATTAATAGGTTGTATTGA
TGTTGGACGAGTCGGAATCGCAGACCGATACCAGGATCTTGCCATCCTATGGAACTGCCTCGGTGAGTTT
TCTCCTTCATTACAGAAACGGCTTTTTCAAAAATATGGTATTGATAATCCTGATATGAATAAATTGCAGT
TTCATTTGATGCTCGATGAGTTTTTCTAATCAGAATTGGTTAATTGGTTGTAACACTGGCAAAAAGGATC
TAGGTGAAGATCCTTTTTGATAATCTCATGACCAAAATCCCTTAACGTGAGTTTTCGTTCCACTGAGCGT
CAGACCCCGTAGAAAAGATCAAAGGATCTTCTTGAGATCCTTTTTTTCTGCGCGTAATCTGCTGCTTGCA
AACAAAAAAACCACCGCTACCAGCGGTGGTTTGTTTGCCGGATCAAGAGCTACCAACTCTTTTTCCGAAG
GTAACTGGCTTCAGCAGAGCGCAGATACCAAATACTGTTCTTCTAGTGTAGCCGTAGTTAGGCCACCACT
TCAAGAACTCTGTAGCACCGCCTACATACCTCGCTCTGCTAATCCTGTTACCAGTGGCTGCTGCCAGTGG
CGATAAGTCGTGTCTTACCGGGTTGGACTCAAGACGATAGTTACCGGATAAGGCGCAGCGGTCGGGCTGA
ACGGGGGGTTCGTGCACACAGCCCAGCTTGGAGCGAACGACCTACACCGAACTGAGATACCTACAGCGTG
AGCTATGAGAAAGCGCCACGGTTCCCGAAGGGAGAAAGGCGGACAGGTATCCGGTAAGCGGCAGGGTCGG
AACAGGAGAGCGCACGAGGGAGCTTCCAGGGGGAAACGCCTGGTATCTTTATAGTCCTGT
